Addgene plasmid #128741: pMSCVhyg-H3.3K4M-FLAG/HA
Purpose: Expression of histone H3.3K4M-FLAG/HA
Depositing lab: Kai Ge. Depositing organization: National Institute of Diabetes & Digestive & Kidney Diseases (NIDDK). Publication: H3.3K4M destabilizes enhancer H3K4 methyltransferases MLL3/MLL4 and impairs adipose tissue development. Jang Y, Broun A, Wang C, Park YK, Zhuang L, Lee JE, Froimchuk E, Liu C, Ge K. Nucleic Acids Res. 2019 Jan 25;47(2):607-620. doi: 10.1093/nar/gky982. PubMed 30335158.
Backbone
  Vector backbone: pMSCVhyg
  Backbone manufacturer: Clontech
  Backbone size w/o insert (bp): 553
  Total vector size (bp): 6945
  Vector type: Retroviral
  Selectable markers: Hygromycin
Growth in bacteria
  Bacterial resistance: Ampicillin, 100 μg/mL
  Growth temperature: 37°C
  Growth strain: NEB Stable
  Copy number: Unknown
Gene/Insert
  Gene/Insert name: H3.3K4M
  Species: H. sapiens (human)
  Insert size (bp): 553
  Mutation: K4M
  GenBank ID: NM_002107.6
  Entrez Gene: H3-3A (a.k.a. BRYLIB1, H3-3B, H3.3A, H3F3, H3F3A)
  Promoter: MSCV
  Tag / fusion protein: FLAG and HA (C terminal on insert)
  Cloning method: Restriction Enzyme; 5′ cloning site XhoI (not destroyed); 3′ cloning site HpaI (not destroyed)
  Sequencing primers: 5′ CACTCCTTCTCTAGGCGC; 3′ GAATGTGTGCGAGGC
Terms and licenses: Academic/Nonprofit Terms; Industry Terms: Not Available to Industry
How to cite: pMSCVhyg-H3.3K4M-FLAG/HA was a gift from Kai Ge (Addgene plasmid # 128741 ; http://n2t.net/addgene:128741 ; RRID:Addgene_128741)
