[The description below was written by a language model from this plasmid's Addgene catalogue record and pLannotate feature annotations shown in this document.]
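Description:
pMSCVhyg-H3.3K4M-FLAG/HA is a gammaretroviral expression vector built on the commercial pMSCVhyg backbone for stable delivery of a mutant human histone H3.3 into mammalian cells. The viral cassette is framed by murine embryonic stem cell virus 5′ and 3′ LTRs. The MESV Ψ packaging signal and a truncated, start-codon-less MMLV gag segment follow the 5′ LTR, and these allow the transcript to be encapsidated when packaging functions are supplied in trans. The 5′ LTR (listed as the MSCV promoter) drives the insert, which was cloned between XhoI and HpaI sites. It is the H3-3A coding sequence carrying a lysine-to-methionine substitution at position 4, with FLAG and HA epitopes fused at the C terminus. The automated annotation labels the histone ORF by its highly conserved Drosophila homologue and detects only a FLAG fragment, not the HA tag, although the catalogue lists both. Downstream, a mouse PGK promoter drives the hygromycin phosphotransferase gene, so transduced cells can be selected with hygromycin. In bacteria the plasmid replicates from a high-copy ColE1/pUC-type origin and is selected with ampicillin. The small lacI, rop, bom, lacZα, TcR, env and yokD fragments appear to be backbone remnants or incidental matches, not functional elements.

The stated purpose is expression of tagged H3.3K4M. The associated publication title links this mutant to destabilisation of the enhancer H3K4 methyltransferases MLL3/MLL4 and impaired adipose tissue development, and the epitope tags allow detection or immunoprecipitation of the ectopic histone. The sizes in the record are inconsistent: the catalogue gives a total of 6,945 bp and a backbone size identical to the 553 bp insert (evidently an entry error), while the sequenced record is 7,453 nt.
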