Features (pLannotate 1.2.2; 21 found; start..end, strand, type, name):
    579..920     +  misc_feature   MESV Ψ: packaging signal of murine embryonic stem cell virus
    987..1403    +  CDS            gag (truncated): truncated Moloney murine leukemia virus (MMLV) gag gene lacking the start codon
   1428..1835    +  CDS            His3.3A (sequence partly withheld): H33A_DROME - Experimental evidence at protein level: Swiss-Prot protein existence level 1. Variant histone H3 which replaces conventional H3 in a wide range of nucleosomes in active genes and is specifically enriched in modifications associated with active chromatin. Constitutes the predominant form of histone H3 in non-dividing cells and is incorporated into chromatin independently of DNA synthesis. Deposited at sites of nucleosomal displacement throughout transcribed genes, suggesting that it represents an epigenetic imprint of transcriptionally active chromatin. Nucleosomes wrap and compact
   1854..1874    +  CDS            FLAG (fragment): FLAG® epitope tag, followed by an enterokinase cleavage site
   1946..2445    +  promoter       PGK promoter: mouse phosphoglycerate kinase 1 promoter
   2463..3488    +  CDS            HygR: aminoglycoside phosphotransferase from E. coli; aph(4)-Ia; confers resistance to hygromycin
   3506..3784    +  CDS            yokD (fragment): YOKD_BACSU - Experimental evidence at protein level: Swiss-Prot protein existence level 1. May contribute to antibiotic resistance. From Bacillus subtilis (strain 168).
   3846..4360    +  LTR            3' LTR: 3' long terminal repeat from murine embryonic stem cell virus
   4522..4538    -  protein_bind   lac operator: The lac repressor binds to the lac operator to inhibit transcription in E. coli. This inhibition can be relieved by adding lactose or isopropyl-β-D-thiogalactopyranoside (IPTG). lac repressor encoded by lacI
   4546..4576    -  promoter       lac promoter: promoter for the E. coli lac operon
   4591..4612    -  protein_bind   CAP binding site: CAP binding activates transcription in the presence of cAMP. E. coli catabolite activator protein
   4625..4717    -  CDS            lacI (fragment): lac repressor; lacI; The lac repressor binds to the lac operator to inhibit transcription in E. coli. This inhibition can be relieved by adding lactose or isopropyl-β-D-thiogalactopyranoside (IPTG).
   4900..5488    -  rep_origin     ori: high-copy-number ColE1/pMB1/pBR322/pUC origin of replication
   5659..6519    -  CDS            AmpR: β-lactamase; bla; confers resistance to ampicillin, carbenicillin, and related antibiotics
   6520..6624    -  promoter       AmpR promoter: bla
   6719..6754    +  CDS            rop (fragment): Rop protein, which maintains plasmids at low copy number; rop
   6856..6955    +  misc_feature   bom (fragment): basis of mobility region from pBR322
   6961..7110    -  CDS            lacZα (fragment): LacZα fragment of β-galactosidase; lacZ fragment
   7110..7311    -  CDS            TcR (fragment): tetracycline efflux protein; tet; confers resistance to tetracycline
   7312..7410    +  CDS            env (fragment): murine leukemia virus gPr80 envelope polyprotein precursor; env; proteolytically cleaved into gp70SU and p15TM subunits
   7452..515     +  LTR            5' LTR (across the origin): 5' long terminal repeat from murine embryonic stem cell virus
>Addgene plasmid #128741 | pMSCVhyg-H3.3K4M-FLAG/HA | addgene full sequence | sequence record 252695 | Addgene NGS Result
TGAAAGACCCCACCTGTAGGTTTGGCAAGCTAGCTTAAGTAACGCCATTTTGCAAGGCATGGAAAATACA
TAACTGAGAATAGAGAAGTTCAGATCAAGGTTAGGAACAGAGAGACAGCAGAATATGGGCCAAACAGGAT
ATCTGTGGTAAGCAGTTCCTGCCCCGGCTCAGGGCCAAGAACAGATGGTCCCCAGATGCGGTCCCGCCCT
CAGCAGTTTCTAGAGAACCATCAGATGTTTCCAGGGTGCCCCAAGGACCTGAAATGACCCTGTGCCTTAT
TTGAACTAACCAATCAGTTCGCTTCTCGCTTCTGTTCGCGCGCTTCTGCTCCCCGAGCTCAATAAAAGAG
CCCACAACCCCTCACTCGGCGCGCCAGTCCTCCGATAGACTGCGTCGCCCGGGTACCCGTATTCCCAATA
AAGCCTCTTGCTGTTTGCATCCGAATCGTGGACTCGCTGATCCTTGGGAGGGTCTCCTCAGATTGATTGA
CTGCCCACCTCGGGGGTCTTTCATTTGGAGGTTCCACCGAGATTTGGAGACCCCTGCCCAGGGACCACCG
ACCCCCCCGCCGGGAGGTAAGCTGGCCAGCGGTCGTTTCGTGTCTGTCTCTGTCTTTGTGCGTGTTTGTG
CCGGCATCTAATGTTTGCGCCTGCGTCTGTACTAGTTAGCTAACTAGCTCTGTATCTGGCGGACCCGTGG
TGGAACTGACGAGTTCTGAACACCCGGCCGCAACCCTGGGAGACGTCCCAGGGACTTTGGGGGCCGTTTT
TGTGGCCCGACCTGAGGAAGGGAGTCGATGTGGAATCCGACCCCGTCAGGATATGTGGTTCTGGTAGGAG
ACGAGAACCTAAAACAGTTCCCGCCTCCGTCTGAATTTTTGCTTTCGGTTTGGAACCGAAGCCGCGCGTC
TTGTCTGCTGCAGCGCTGCAGCATCGTTCTGTGTTGTCTCTGTCTGACTGTGTTTCTGTATTTGTCTGAA
AATTAGGGCCAGACTGTTACCACTCCCTTAAGTTTGACCTTAGGTCACTGGAAAGATGTCGAGCGGATCG
CTCACAACCAGTCGGTAGATGTCAAGAAGAGACGTTGGGTTACCTTCTGCTCTGCAGAATGGCCAACCTT
TAACGTCGGATGGCCGCGAGACGGCACCTTTAACCGAGACCTCATCACCCAGGTTAAGATCAAGGTCTTT
TCACCTGGCCCGCATGGACACCCAGACCAGGTCCCCTACATCGTGACCTGGGAAGCCTTGGCTTTTGACC
CCCCTCCCTGGGTCAAGCCCTTTGTACACCCTAAGCCTCCGCCTCCTCTTCCTCCATCCGCCCCGTCTCT
CCCCCTTGAACCTCCTCGTTCGACCCCGCCTCGATCCTCCCTTTATCCAGCCCTCACTCCTTCTCTAGGC
GCCGGAATTAGATCTCTCGAGTGAACCATGGCCCGAACCAT
[394 nt withheld, positions 1442-1835]
GCGGCCGCTGGAGGAGACTACAAGGACGACGATGACAAGTCGGCCGCTGGAGGATACCCCTACGACGTGC
CCGACTACGCCTAGGAATTCGTTAACGAACGAATTCTACCGGGTAGGGGAGGCGCTTTTCCCAAGGCAGT
CTGGAGCATGCGCTTTAGCAGCCCCGCTGGGCACTTGGCGCTACACAAGTGGCCTCTGGCCTCGCACACA
TTCCACATCCACCGGTAGGCGCCAACCGGCTCCGTTCTTTGGTGGCCCCTTCGCGCCACCTTCTACTCCT
CCCCTAGTCAGGAAGTTCCCCCCCGCCCCGCAGCTCGCGTCGTGCAGGACGTGACAAATGGAAGTAGCAC
GTCTCACTAGTCTCGTGCAGATGGACAGCACCGCTGAGCAATGGAAGCGGGTAGGCCTTTGGGGCAGCGG
CCAATAGCAGCTTTGCTCCTTCGCTTTCTGGGCTCAGAGGCTGGGAAGGGGTGGGTCCGGGGGCGGGCTC
AGGGGCGGGCTCAGGGGCGGGGCGGGCGCCCGAAGGTCCTCCGGAGGCCCGGCATTCTGCACGCTTCAAA
AGCGCACGTCTGCCGCGCTGTTCTCCTCTTCCTCATCTCCGGGCCTTTCGACCTGCATCCCGCCACCATG
AAAAAGCCTGAACTCACCGCGACGTCTGTCGAGAAGTTTCTGATCGAAAAGTTCGACAGCGTCTCCGACC
TGATGCAGCTCTCGGAGGGCGAAGAATCTCGTGCTTTCAGCTTCGATGTAGGAGGGCGTGGATATGTCCT
GCGGGTAAATAGCTGCGCCGATGGTTTCTACAAAGATCGTTATGTTTATCGGCACTTTGCATCGGCCGCG
CTCCCGATTCCGGAAGTGCTTGACATTGGGGAATTCAGCGAGAGCCTGACCTATTGCATCTCCCGCCGTG
CACAGGGTGTCACGTTGCAAGACCTGCCTGAAACCGAACTGCCCGCTGTTCTGCAGCCGGTCGCGGAGGC
CATGGATGCGATCGCTGCGGCCGATCTTAGCCAGACGAGCGGGTTCGGCCCATTCGGACCGCAAGGAATC
GGTCAATACACTACATGGCGTGATTTCATATGCGCGATTGCTGATCCCCATGTGTATCACTGGCAAACTG
TGATGGACGACACCGTCAGTGCGTCCGTCGCGCAGGCTCTCGATGAGCTGATGCTTTGGGCCGAGGACTG
CCCCGAAGTCCGGCACCTCGTGCACGCGGATTTCGGCTCCAACAATGTCCTGACGGACAATGGCCGCATA
ACAGCGGTCATTGACTGGAGCGAGGCGATGTTCGGGGATTCCCAATACGAGGTCGCCAACATCTTCTTCT
GGAGGCCGTGGTTGGCTTGTATGGAGCAGCAGACGCGCTACTTCGAGCGGAGGCATCCGGAGCTTGCAGG
ATCGCCGCGGCTCCGGGCGTATATGCTCCGCATTGGTCTTGACCAACTCTATCAGAGCTTGGTTGACGGC
AATTTCGATGATGCAGCTTGGGCGCAGGGTCGATGCGACGCAATCGTCCGATCCGGAGCCGGGACTGTCG
GGCGTACACAAATCGCCCGCAGAAGCGCGGCCGTCTGGACCGATGGCTGTGTAGAAGTACTCGCCGATAG
TGGAAACCGACGCCCCAGCACTCGTCCGAGGGCAAAGGAATAGAGTAGATGCCGACCGAACAAGAGCTGA
TTTCGAGAACGCCTCAGCCAGCAACTCGCGCGAGCCTAGCAAGGCAAATGCGAGAGAACGGCCTTACGCT
TGGTGGCACAGTTCTCGTCCACAGTTCGCTAAGCTCGCTCGGCTGGGTCGCGGGAGGGCCGGTCGCAGTG
ATTCAGGCCCTTCTGGATTGTGTTGGTCCCCAGGGCACGATTGTCATGCCCACGCACTCGGGTGATCTGA
CTGATCCCGCAGATTGGAGATCGCCGCCCGTGCCTGCCGATTGGGTGCAGATCCGTCGACCTGCAGCCAA
GCTTATCGATAAAATAAAAGATTTTATTTAGTCTCCAGAAAAAGGGGGGAATGAAAGACCCCACCTGTAG
GTTTGGCAAGCTAGCTTAAGTAACGCCATTTTGCAAGGCATGGAAAATACATAACTGAGAATAGAGAAGT
TCAGATCAAGGTTAGGAACAGAGAGACAGCAGAATATGGGCCAAACAGGATATCTGTGGTAAGCAGTTCC
TGCCCCGGCTCAGGGCCAAGAACAGATGGTCCCCAGATGCGGTCCCGCCCTCAGCAGTTTCTAGAGAACC
ATCAGATGTTTCCAGGGTGCCCCAAGGACCTGAAATGACCCTGTGCCTTATTTGAACTAACCAATCAGTT
CGCTTCTCGCTTCTGTTCGCGCGCTTCTGCTCCCCGAGCTCAATAAAAGAGCCCACAACCCCTCACTCGG
CGCGCCAGTCCTCCGATAGACTGCGTCGCCCGGGTACCCGTGTATCCAATAAACCCTCTTGCAGTTGCAT
CCGACTTGTGGTCTCGCTGTTCCTTGGGAGGGTCTCCTCTGAGTGATTGACTACCCGTCAGCGGGGGTCT
TTCATGGGTAACAGTTTCTTGAAGTTGGAGAACAACATTCTGAGGGTAGGAGTCGAATATTAAGTAATCC
TGACTCAATTAGCCACTGTTTTGAATCCACATACTCCAATACTCCTGAAATAGTTCATTATGGACAGCGC
AGAAAGAGCTGGGGAGAATTGTGAAATTGTTATCCGCTCACAATTCCACACAACATACGAGCCGGAAGCA
TAAAGTGTAAAGCCTGGGGTGCCTAATGAGTGAGCTAACTCACATTAATTGCGTTGCGCTCACTGCCCGC
TTTCCAGTCGGGAAACCTGTCGTGCCAGCTGCATTAATGAATCGGCCAACGCGCGGGGAGAGGCGGTTTG
CGTATTGGGCGCTCTTCCGCTTCCTCGCTCACTGACTCGCTGCGCTCGGTCGTTCGGCTGCGGCGAGCGG
TATCAGCTCACTCAAAGGCGGTAATACGGTTATCCACAGAATCAGGGGATAACGCAGGAAAGAACATGTG
AGCAAAAGGCCAGCAAAAGGCCAGGAACCGTAAAAAGGCCGCGTTGCTGGCGTTTTTCCATAGGCTCCGC
CCCCCTGACGAGCATCACAAAAATCGACGCTCAAGTCAGAGGTGGCGAAACCCGACAGGACTATAAAGAT
ACCAGGCGTTTCCCCCTGGAAGCTCCCTCGTGCGCTCTCCTGTTCCGACCCTGCCGCTTACCGGATACCT
GTCCGCCTTTCTCCCTTCGGGAAGCGTGGCGCTTTCTCATAGCTCACGCTGTAGGTATCTCAGTTCGGTG
TAGGTCGTTCGCTCCAAGCTGGGCTGTGTGCACGAACCCCCCGTTCAGCCCGACCGCTGCGCCTTATCCG
GTAACTATCGTCTTGAGTCCAACCCGGTAAGACACGACTTATCGCCACTGGCAGCAGCCACTGGTAACAG
GATTAGCAGAGCGAGGTATGTAGGCGGTGCTACAGAGTTCTTGAAGTGGTGGCCTAACTACGGCTACACT
AGAAGAACAGTATTTGGTATCTGCGCTCTGCTGAAGCCAGTTACCTTCGGAAAAAGAGTTGGTAGCTCTT
GATCCGGCAAACAAACCACCGCTGGTAGCGGTGGTTTTTTTGTTTGCAAGCAGCAGATTACGCGCAGAAA
AAAAGGATCTCAAGAAGATCCTTTGATCTTTTCTACGGGGTCTGACGCTCAGTGGAACGAAAACTCACGT
TAAGGGATTTTGGTCATGAGATTATCAAAAAGGATCTTCACCTAGATCCTTTTAAATTAAAAATGAAGTT
TTAAATCAATCTAAAGTATATATGAGTAAACTTGGTCTGACAGTTACCAATGCTTAATCAGTGAGGCACC
TATCTCAGCGATCTGTCTATTTCGTTCATCCATAGTTGCCTGACTCCCCGTCGTGTAGATAACTACGATA
CGGGAGGGCTTACCATCTGGCCCCAGTGCTGCAATGATACCGCGAGACCCACGCTCACCGGCTCCAGATT
TATCAGCAATAAACCAGCCAGCCGGAAGGGCCGAGCGCAGAAGTGGTCCTGCAACTTTATCCGCCTCCAT
CCAGTCTATTAATTGTTGCCGGGAAGCTAGAGTAAGTAGTTCGCCAGTTAATAGTTTGCGCAACGTTGTT
GCCATTGCTACAGGCATCGTGGTGTCACGCTCGTCGTTTGGTATGGCTTCATTCAGCTCCGGTTCCCAAC
GATCAAGGCGAGTTACATGATCCCCCATGTTGTGCAAAAAAGCGGTTAGCTCCTTCGGTCCTCCGATCGT
TGTCAGAAGTAAGTTGGCCGCAGTGTTATCACTCATGGTTATGGCAGCACTGCATAATTCTCTTACTGTC
ATGCCATCCGTAAGATGCTTTTCTGTGACTGGTGAGTACTCAACCAAGTCATTCTGAGAATAGTGTATGC
GGCGACCGAGTTGCTCTTGCCCGGCGTCAATACGGGATAATACCGCGCCACATAGCAGAACTTTAAAAGT
GCTCATCATTGGAAAACGTTCTTCGGGGCGAAAACTCTCAAGGATCTTACCGCTGTTGAGATCCAGTTCG
ATGTAACCCACTCGTGCACCCAACTGATCTTCAGCATCTTTTACTTTCACCAGCGTTTCTGGGTGAGCAA
AAACAGGAAGGCAAAATGCCGCAAAAAAGGGAATAAGGGCGACACGGAAATGTTGAATACTCATACTCTT
CCTTTTTCAATATTATTGAAGCATTTATCAGGGTTATTGTCTCATGAGCGGATACATATTTGAATGTATT
TAGAAAAATAAACAAATAGGGGTTCCGCGCACATTTCCCCGAAAAGTGCCACCTGACGTCTAAGAAACCA
TTATTATCATGACATTAACCTATAAAAATAGGCGTATCACGAGGCCCTTTCGTCTCGCGCGTTTCGGTGA
TGACGGTGAAAACCTCTGACACATGCAGCTCCCGGAGACGGTCACAGCTTGTCTGTAAGCGGATGCCGGG
AGCAGACAAGCCCGTCAGGGCGCGTCAGCGGGTGTTGGCGGGTGTCGGGGCTGGCTTAACTATGCGGCAT
CAGAGCAGATTGTACTGAGAGTGCACCATATGCGGTGTGAAATACCGCACAGATGCGTAAGGAGAAAATA
CCGCATCAGGCGCCATTCGCCATTCAGGCTGCGCAACTGTTGGGAAGGGCGATCGGTGCGGGCCTCTTCG
CTATTACGCCAGCTGGCGAAAGGGGGATGTGCTGCAAGGCGATTAAGTTGGGTAACGCCAGGGTTTTCCC
AGTCACGACGTTGTAAAACGACGGCGCAAGGAATGGTGCATGCAAGGAGATGGCGCCCAACAGTCCCCCG
GCCACGGGGCCTGCCACCATACCCACGCCGAAACAAGCGCTCATGAGCCCGAAGTGGCGAGCCCGATCTT
CCCCATCGGTGATGTCGGCGATATAGGCGCCAGCAACCGCACCTGTGGCGCCGGTGATGCCGGCCACGAT
GCGTCCGGCGTAGAGGCGATTAGTCCAATTTGTTAAAGACAGGATATCAGTGGTCCAGGCTCTAGTTTTG
ACTCAACAATATCACCAGCTGAAGCCTATAGAGTACGAGCCATAGATAAAATAAAAGATTTTATTTAGTC
TCCAGAAAAAGGGGGGAA
