>Addgene plasmid #128741 | pMSCVhyg-H3.3K4M-FLAG/HA | depositor partial sequence | sequence record 247530 | WT H3.3
[408 nt withheld, positions 1-408]
GCGGCCGCTGGAGGAGACTACAAGGACGACGATGACAAGTCGGCCGCTGGAGGATACCCCTACGACGTGC
CCGACTACGCCTAG
